>Addgene plasmid #44769 | pFSBC5 | depositor full sequence | sequence record 61377 | pFSBC5 sequence 2406 bps
GCGCCCAATACGCAAACCGCCTCTCCCCGCGCGTTGGCCGATTCATTAATGCAGCTGGCACGACAGGTTT
CCCGACTGGAAAGCGGGCAGTGAGCGCAACGCAATTAAAATGATACGGCGACCACCGAGATCTACACTCT
TTCCCTACACGACGCTCTTCCGATCTATCTCAGTAAAACGACGGCCAGTTACGCATCTGTGCGGTATTTC
ACACCGCATATGGTGCACTCTCAGTACAATCTGCTCTGATGCCGCATAGTTAAGCCAGCCCCGACACCCG
CCAACACCCGCTGACGCGCCCTGACGGGCTTGTCTGCTCCCGGCATCCGCTTACAGACAAGCTGTGACCG
TCTCCGGGAGCTGCATGTGTCAGAGGTTTTCACCGTCATCACCGAAACGCGCGAGACGAAAGGGCCTCGT
GATACGCCTATTTTTATAGGTTAATGTCATGATAATAATGGTTTCTTAGACGTCAGGTGGCACTTTTCGG
GGAAATGTGCGCGGAACCCCTATTTGTTTATTTTTCTAAATACATTCAAATATGTATCCGCTCATGAGAC
AATAACCCTGATAAATGCTTCAATAATATTGAAAAAGGAAGAGTATGAGTATTCAACATTTCCGTGTCGC
CCTTATTCCCTTTTTTGCGGCATTTTGCCTTCCTGTTTTTGCTCACCCAGAAACGCTGGTGAAAGTAAAA
GATGCTGAAGATCAGTTGGGTGCACGAGTGGGTTACATCGAACTGGATCTCAACAGCGGTAAGATCCTTG
AGAGTTTTCGCCCCGAAGAACGTTTTCCAATGATGAGCACTTTTAAAGTTCTGCTATGTGGCGCGGTATT
ATCCCGTATTGACGCCGGGCAAGAGCAACTCGGTCGCCGCATACACTATTCTCAGAATGACTTGGTTGAG
TACTCACCAGTCACAGAAAAGCATCTTACGGATGGCATGACAGTAAGAGAATTATGCAGTGCTGCCATAA
CCATGAGTGATAACACTGCGGCCAACTTACTTCTGACAACGATCGGAGGACCGAAGGAGCTAACCGCTTT
TTTGCACAACATGGGGGATCATGTAACTCGCCTTGATCGTTGGGAACCGGAGCTGAATGAAGCCATACCA
AACGACGAGCGTGACACCACGATGCCTGTAGCAATGGCAACAACGTTGCGCAAACTATTAACTGGCGAAC
TACTTACTCTAGCTTCCCGGCAACAATTAATAGACTGGATGGAGGCGGATAAAGTTGCAGGACCACTTCT
GCGCTCGGCCCTTCCGGCTGGCTGGTTTATTGCTGATAAATCTGGAGCCGGTGAGCGTGGGTCTCGCGGT
ATCATTGCAGCACTGGGGCCAGATGGTAAGCCCTCCCGTATCGTAGTTATCTACACGACGGGGAGTCAGG
CAACTATGGATGAACGAAATAGACAGATCGCTGAGATAGGTGCCTCACTGATTAAGCATTGGTAACTGTC
AGACCAAGTTTACTCATATATACTTTAGATTGATTTAAAACTTCATTTTTAATTTAAAAGGATCTAGGTG
AAGATCCTTTTTGATAATCTCATGACCAAAATCCCTTAACGTGAGTTTTCGTTCCACTGAGCGTCAGACC
CCGTAGAAAAGATCAAAGGATCTTCTTGAGATCCTTTTTTTCTGCGCGTAATCTGCTGCTTGCAAACAAA
AAAACCACCGCTACCAGCGGTGGTTTGTTTGCCGGATCAAGAGCTACCAACTCTTTTTCCGAAGGTAACT
GGCTTCAGCAGAGCGCAGATACCAAATACTGTTCTTCTAGTGTAGCCGTAGTTAGGCCACCACTTCAAGA
ACTCTGTAGCACCGCCTACATACCTCGCTCTGCTAATCCTGTTACCAGTGGCTGCTGCCAGTGGCGATAA
GTCGTGTCTTACCGGGTTGGACTCAAGACGATAGTTACCGGATAAGGCGCAGCGGTCGGGCTGAACGGGG
GGTTCGTGCACACAGCCCAGCTTGGAGCGAACGACCTACACCGAACTGAGATACCTACAGCGTGAGCTAT
GAGAAAGCGCCACGCTTCCCGAAGGGAGAAAGGCGGACAGGTATCCGGTAAGCGGCAGGGTCGGAACAGG
AGAGCGCACGAGGGAGCTTCCAGGGGGAAACGCCTGGTATCTTTATAGTCCTGTCGGGTTTCGCCACCTC
TGACTTGAGCGTCGATTTTTGTGATGCTCGTCAGGGGGGCGGAGCCTATGGAAAAACGCCAGCAACGCGG
CCTTTTTACGGTTCCTGGCCTTTTGCTGGCCTTTTGCTCACATGTTCTTTCCTGCGTTATCCCCTGATTC
TGTGGATAACCGTATTACCGCCTTTGAGTGAGCTGATACCGCTCGCCGCAGCCGAACGACCGAGCGCAGC
GAGTCAGTGAGCGAGGAAGCGGAAGA
Features (pLannotate 1.2.2; 7 found; start..end, strand, type, name):
      1..93      +  CDS            lacI (fragment): lac repressor; lacI; The lac repressor binds to the lac operator to inhibit transcription in E. coli. This inhibition can be relieved by adding lactose or isopropyl-β-D-thiogalactopyranoside (IPTG).
    173..189     -  CDS            lacZα (fragment): LacZα fragment of β-galactosidase; lacZ fragment
    189..268     -  misc_feature   bom (fragment): basis of mobility region from pBR322
    370..405     -  CDS            rop (fragment): Rop protein, which maintains plasmids at low copy number; rop
    500..604     +  promoter       AmpR promoter: bla
    605..1465    +  CDS            AmpR: β-lactamase; bla; confers resistance to ampicillin, carbenicillin, and related antibiotics
   1636..2224    +  rep_origin     ori: high-copy-number ColE1/pMB1/pBR322/pUC origin of replication
