[The description below was written by a language model from this plasmid's Addgene catalogue record and pLannotate feature annotations shown in this document.]
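Description:
pFSBC5 is a small (about 2.4 kb) bacterial plasmid built on the pUC19 backbone and belongs to the set of FREQ-Seq barcode plasmids. It is maintained in E. coli at high copy number through the ColE1/pMB1-type pUC origin and is selected with ampicillin, using the β-lactamase gene (AmpR) driven by its native bla promoter. Apart from these two functional modules, the automated annotation detects only short remnants of backbone sequence: fragments of lacI, lacZα, the pBR322 bom region and rop. None of these is long enough to be functional, so they are best read as leftover or partially matching vector sequence rather than working elements. This fits a construct somewhat smaller than the parental pUC19.

The payload is a short synthetic insert carrying one specific six-nucleotide FREQ-Seq barcode, which distinguishes this plasmid from its siblings in the series. The feature table does not annotate the barcode cassette itself, and the record does not give its exact position, its flanking adapter elements or the cloning method. No promoter-driven expression of the insert is indicated, and the plasmid appears to serve simply as a DNA template. According to the depositor, the plasmids in this collection are used to generate bridging primers bearing Illumina-compatible barcodes. These primers support FREQ-Seq, a sequencing-based approach for measuring allele frequencies directly from mixed populations with minimal library preparation. Using different barcode plasmids lets multiple samples be tagged and pooled for sequencing.
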