Addgene plasmid #44769: pFSBC5
Depositing lab: Christopher Marx. Depositing organization: Harvard University. Publication: FREQ-Seq: a rapid, cost-effective, sequencing-based method to determine allele frequencies directly from mixed populations. Chubiz LM, Lee MC, Delaney NF, Marx CJ. PLoS One. 2012;7(10):e47959. doi: 10.1371/journal.pone.0047959. Epub 2012 Oct 31. PubMed 23118913.
Backbone
  Vector backbone: pUC19
Growth in bacteria
  Bacterial resistance: Ampicillin, 100 μg/mL
  Growth temperature: 37°C
  Growth strain: DH10B
  Copy number: High Copy
Gene/Insert
  Gene/Insert name: FREQ-Seq Barcode: ATCTCA
  Species: Synthetic
  Cloning method: Unknown
  Sequencing primers: 5′ pBR322ori-F
Terms and licenses: Academic/Nonprofit Terms; Industry Terms: Not Available to Industry
Depositor comments: These plasmids are used to generate bridging primers with Illumina-compatible barcodes for allele frequency sequencing (FREQ-Seq). Similar to RNA-Seq, the FREQ-Seq method can rapidly determine allele frequencies directly from mixed populations with minimal library preparation.
How to cite: pFSBC5 was a gift from Christopher Marx (Addgene plasmid # 44769 ; http://n2t.net/addgene:44769 ; RRID:Addgene_44769)
