>Addgene plasmid #44769 | pFSBC5 | addgene partial sequence | sequence record 63017 | pBR322ori-F 5'-GGGAAACGCCTGGTATCTTT-3'
GATTTTTGTGATGCTCGTCAGGGGGGCGGAGCCTATGGAAAAACGCCAGCAACGCGGCCTTTTTACGGTT
CCTGGCCTTTTGCTGGCCTTTTGCTCACATGTTCTTTCCTGCGTTATCCCCTGATTCTGTGGATAACCGT
ATTACCGCCTTTGAGTGAGCTGATACCGCTCGCCGCAGCCGAACGACCGAGCGCAGCGAGTCAGTGAGCG
AGGAAGCGGAAGAGCGCCCAATACGCAAACCGCCTCTCCCCGCGCGTTGGCCGATTCATTAATGCAGCTG
GCACGACAGGTTTCCCGACTGGAAAGCGGGCAGTGAGCGCAACGCAATTAAAATGATACGGCGACCACCG
AGATCTACACTCTTTCCCTACACGACGCTCTTCCGATCTATCTCAGTAAAACGACGGCCAGTTACGCATC
TGTGCGGTATTTCACACCGCATATGGTGCACTCTCAGTACAATCTGCTCTGATGCCGCATAGTTAAGCCA
GCCCCGACACCCGCCAACACCCGCTGACGCGCCCTGACGGGCTTGTCTGCTCCCGGCATCCGCTTACAGA
CAAGCTGTGACCGTCTCCGGGAGCTGCATGTGTCAGAGGTTTTCACCGTCATCACCGAAACGCGCGAGAC
GAAAGGGCCTCGTGATACGCCTATTTTTATAGGTTAATGTCATGATAATAATGGTTTCTTAGACGTCAGG
TGGCACTTTTCGGGGAAATGTGCGCGGAACCCCTATTTGTTTATTTTTCTAAATACATTCAAATATGTAT
CCGCTCATGAGACAATAACCCTGATAAATGCTTCAATAAT
